>Addgene plasmid #207959 | pDEST-mCherry-ARHGEF2 | addgene full sequence | sequence record 416922 | Addgene NGS Result
CATGTCGTTACATAACTTACGGTAAATGGCCCGCCTGGCTGACCGCCCAACGACCCCCGCCCATTGACGT
CAATAATGACGTATGTTCCCATAGTAACGCCAATAGGGACTTTCCATTGACGTCAATGGGTGGAGTATTT
ACGGTAAACTGCCCACTTGGCAGTACATCAAGTGTATCATATGCCAAGTACGCCCCCTATTGACGTCAAT
GACGGTAAATGGCCCGCCTGGCATTATGCCCAGTACATGACCTTATGGGACTTTCCTACTTGGCAGTACA
TCTACGTATTAGTCATCGCTATTACCATGGTGATGCGGTTTTGGCAGTACATCAATGGGCGTGGATAGCG
GTTTGACTCACGGGGATTTCCAAGTCTCCACCCCATTGACGTCAATGGGAGTTTGTTTTGGCACCAAAAT
CAACGGGACTTTCCAAAATGTCGTAACAACTCCGCCCCATTGACGCAAATGGGCGGTAGGCGTGTACGGT
GGGAGGTCTATATAAGCAGAGCTGGTTTAGTGAACCGTCAGATCCGCTAGCGCTACCGGTCGCCACCATG
GTGAGCAAGGGCGAGGAGGATAACATGGCCATCATCAAGGAGTTCATGCGCTTCAAGGTGCACATGGAGG
GCTCCGTGAACGGCCACGAGTTCGAGATCGAGGGCGAGGGCGAGGGCCGCCCCTACGAGGGCACCCAGAC
CGCCAAGCTGAAGGTGACCAAGGGTGGCCCCCTGCCCTTCGCCTGGGACATCCTGTCCCCTCAGTTCATG
TACGGCTCCAAGGCCTACGTGAAGCACCCCGCCGACATCCCCGACTACTTGAAGCTGTCCTTCCCCGAGG
GCTTCAAGTGGGAGCGCGTGATGAACTTCGAGGACGGCGGCGTGGTGACCGTGACCCAGGACTCCTCCCT
GCAGGACGGCGAGTTCATCTACAAGGTGAAGCTGCGCGGCACCAACTTCCCCTCCGACGGCCCCGTAATG
CAGAAGAAGACCATGGGCTGGGAGGCCTCCTCCGAGCGGATGTACCCCGAGGACGGCGCCCTGAAGGGCG
AGATCAAGCAGAGGCTGAAGCTGAAGGACGGCGGCCACTACGACGCTGAGGTCAAGACCACCTACAAGGC
CAAGAAGCCCGTGCAGCTGCCCGGCGCCTACAACGTCAACATCAAGTTGGACATCACCTCCCACAACGAG
GACTACACCATCGTGGAACAGTACGAACGCGCCGAGGGCCGCCACTCCACCGGCGGCATGGACGAGCTGT
ACAAGTCCGGACTCAGATCTCGAGCTTCTAGATCAACAAGTTTGTACAAAAAAGCAGGCTCCACCATGAA
GGAAGCCAAGGATGCCCGCTATACCAATGGGCACCTCTTCACCACCATTTCAGTTTCAGGCATGACCATG
TGCTATGCCTGTAACAAGAGCATCACAGCCAAGGAAGCCCTCATCTGCCCAACCTGCAATGTGACTATCC
ACAACCGCTGTAAAGACACCCTCGCCAACTGTACCAAGGTCAAGCAGAAGCAACAGAAAGCGGCCCTGCT
GAAGAACAACACCGCCTTGCAGTCCGTTTCTCTTCGAAGTAAGACAACCATCCGGGAGCGGCCAAGCTCG
GCCATCTACCCCTCCGACAGCTTCCGGCAGTCCCTCCTGGGCTCCCGCCGTGGCCGCTCCTCCTTGTCTT
TAGCCAAGAGTGTTTCTACCACCAACATTGCTGGACATTTCAATGATGAGTCTCCCCTGGGGCTGCGCCG
GATCCTCTCACAGTCCACAGACTCCCTCAACATGCGGAACCGAACCCTATCCGTGGAATCCCTCATTGAC
GAAGCAGAGGTAATCTACAGTGAGCTGATGAGTGACTTTGAGATGGATGAGAAGGACTTTGCAGCTGACT
CTTGGAGTCTTGCTGTGGACAGCAGCTTCCTGCAGCAGCATAAAAAGGAGGTGATGAAGCAGCAAGATGT
CATCTATGAGCTAATCCAGACAGAGCTGCACCATGTGAGGACACTGAAGATCATGACCCGCCTCTTCCGC
ACGGGGATGCTGGAAGAGCTACACTTGGAGCCAGGAGTGGTCCAGGGCCTGTTCCCCTGCGTGGACGAGC
TCAGTGACATCCATACACGCTTCCTCAGCCAGCTATTAGAACGCCGACGCCAGGCCCTGTGCCCTGGCAG
CACCCGGAACTTTGTCATCCATCGCTTGGGTGATCTGCTCATCAGCCAGTTCTCAGGTCCTAGTGCGGAG
CAGATGTGTAAGACCTACTCGGAGTTCTGCAGCCGCCACAGCAAGGCCTTAAAGCTCTATAAGGAGCTGT
ACGCCCGAGACAAACGCTTCCAGCAATTCATCCGGAAAGTGACCCGCCCCGCCGTGCTCAAGCGGCACGG
GGTACAGGAGTGCATCCTGCTGGTGACTCAGCGCATCACCAAGTACCCGTTACTCATCAGCCGCATCCTG
CAGCATTCCCACGGGATCGAGGAGGAGCGCCAGGACCTGACCACAGCACTGGGGCTAGTGAAGGAGCTGC
TGTCCAATGTGGACGAGGGTATTTATCAGCTGGAGAAAGGGGCCCGTCTGCAGGAGATCTACAACCGCAT
GGACCCTCGGGCCCAAACCCCAGTGCCTGGCAAGGGCCCCTTTGGCCGAGAGGAACTTCTGAGGCGCAAA
CTCATCCACGATGGCTGCCTGCTCTGGAAGACAGCGACGGGGCGCTTCAAAGATGTGCTAGTGCTGCTGA
TGACAGATGTACTGGTGTTTCTCCAGGAAAAGGACCAGAAGTACATCTTTCCTACCCTGGACAAGCCTTC
AGTGGTATCGCTGCAGAATCTAATCGTACGAGACATTGCCAACCAGGAGAAAGGGATGTTTCTGATCAGC
GCAGCCCCACCTGAGATGTACGAGGTGCACACAGCATCCCGGGATGACCGGAGCACCTGGATCCGGGTCA
TTCAGCAGAGCGTGCGCACATGCCCATCCAGGGAGGACTTCCCCCTGATTGAGACAGAGGATGAGGCTTA
CCTGCGGCGAATTAAGATGGAGTTGCAGCAGAAGGACCGGGCACTGGTGGAGCTGCTGCGAGAGAAGGTC
GGGCTGTTTGCTGAGATGACCCATTTCCAGGCCGAAGAGGATGGTGGCAGTGGGATGGCCCTGCCCACCC
TGCCCAGGGGCCTTTTCCGCTCTGAGTCCCTTGAGTCCCCTCGTGGCGAGCGGCTGCTGCAGGATGCCAT
CCGTGAGGTGGAGGGTCTGAAAGACCTGCTGGTGGGGCCAGGAGTGGAACTGCTCTTGACACCCCGAGAG
CCAGCCCTGCCCTTGGAACCAGACAGCGGTGGTAACACGAGTCCTGGGGTCACTGCCAATGGTGAGGCCA
GAACCTTCAATGGCTCCATTGAACTCTGCAGAGCTGACTCAGACTCTAGCCAGAGGGATCGAAATGGAAA
TCAGCTGAGATCACCGCAAGAGGAGGCGTTACAGCGATTGGTCAATCTCTATGGACTTCTACATGGCCTA
CAGGCAGCTGTGGCCCAGCAGGACACTCTGATGGAAGCCCGGTTCCCTGAGGGCCCTGAGCGGCGGGAGA
AGCTGTGCCGAGCCAACTCTCGGGATGGGGAGGCTGGCAGGGCTGGGGCTGCCCCTGTGGCCCCTGAAAA
GCAGGCCACGGAACTGGCATTACTGCAGCGGCAACATGCGCTGCTGCAGGAGGAGCTACGGCGCTGCCGG
CGGCTAGGTGAAGAACGGGCAACCGAAGCTGGCAGCCTGGAGGCCCGGCTCCGGGAGAGTGAGCAGGCCC
GGGCACTGCTGGAGCGTGAGGCCGAAGAGGCTCGAAGGCAGCTGGCCGCCCTGGGCCAGACCGAGCCACT
CCCAGCTGAGGCCCCCTGGGCCCGCAGACCTGTGGATCCTCGGCGGCGCAGCCTCCCCGCAGGCGATGCC
CTGTACTTGAGTTTCAACCCCCCACAGCCCAGCCGAGGCACTGACCGCCTGGATCTACCTGTCACTACTC
GCTCTGTCCATCGAAACTTTGAGGACCGAGAGAGGCAGGAACTGGGGAGCCCCGAAGAGCGGCTGCAAGA
CAGCAGTGACCCTGACACTGGCAGCGAGGAGGAAGGTAGCAGCCGTCTGTCTCCGCCCCACAGTCCACGA
GACTTTACCAGAATGCAGGACATCCCGGAGGAGACGGAGAGCCGCGACGGGGAGGCTGTAGCCTCCGAGA
GCTAGGACCCAGCTTTCTTGTACAAAGTGGTTGATCGCGTGCATGCGACGTCATAGCTCTCTCCCTATAG
TGAGTCGTATTATAAGCTAGGCACTGGCCGTCGTTGATGGGATCCACCGGATCTAGATAACTGATCATAA
TCAGCCATACCACATTTGTAGAGGTTTTACTTGCTTTAAAAAACCTCCCACACCTCCCCCTGAACCTGAA
ACATAAAATGAATGCAATTGTTGTTGTTAACTTGTTTATTGCAGCTTATAATGGTTACAAATAAAGCAAT
AGCATCACAAATTTCACAAATAAAGCATTTTTTTCACTGCATTCTAGTTGTGGTTTGTCCAAACTCATCA
ATGTATCTTATCATGTCTGGATCGATCCTGCATTAATGAATCGGCCAACGCGCGGGGAGAGGCGGTTTGC
GTATTGGCTGGCGTAATAGCGAAGAGGCCCGCACCGATCGCCCTTCCCAACAGTTGCGCAGCCTGAATGG
CGAATGGG
[124 nt withheld, positions 4699-4822]
C
[91 nt withheld, positions 4824-4914]
A
[49 nt withheld, positions 4916-4964]
CCTTTGACGTTGGAGTCCACGTTCTTT
[37 nt withheld, positions 4992-5028]
ACCCTATCTCGGTCTATTCTTTTGATTTATAAGGGATTTTGCCGATTTCGGCCTATTGGTTAAAAAATGA
GCTGATTTAACAAAAATTTAACGCGAATTTTAACAAAATATTAACGCTTACAATTTCCTGATGCGGTATT
TTCTCCTTACGCATCTGTGCGGTATTTCACACCGCATACGCGGATCTGCGCAGCACCATGGCCTGAAATA
ACCTCTGAAAGAGGAACTTGGTTAGGTACCTTCTGAGGCGGAAAGAACCAGCTGTGGAATGTGTGTCAGT
TAGGGTGTGGAAAGTCCCCAGGCTCCCCAGCAGGCAGAAGTATGCAAAGCATGCATCTCAATTAGTCAGC
AACCAGGTGTGGAAAGTCCCCAGGCTCCCCAGCAGGCAGAAGTATGCAAAGCATGCATCTCAATTAGTCA
GCAACCATAGTCCCGCCCCTAACTCCGCCCATCCCGCCCCTAACTCCGCCCAGTTCCGCCCATTCTCCGC
CCCATGGCTGACTAATTTTTTTTATTTATGCAGAGGCCGAGGCCGCCTCGGCCTCTGAGCTATTCCAGAA
GTAGTGAGGAGGCTTTTTTGGAGGCCTAGGCTTTTGCAAAAAGCTTGATTCTTCTGACACAACAGTCTCG
AACTTAAGGCTAGAGCCACCATGATTGAACAAGATGGATTGCACGCAGGTTCTCCGGCCGCTTGGGTGGA
GAGGCTATTCGGCTATGACTGGGCACAACAGACAATCGGCTGCTCTGATGCCGCCGTGTTCCGGCTGTCA
GCGCAGGGGCGCCCGGTTCTTTTTGTCAAGACCGACCTGTCCGGTGCCCTGAATGAACTGCAGGACGAGG
CAGCGCGGCTATCGTGGCTGGCCACGACGGGCGTTCCTTGCGCAGCTGTGCTCGACGTTGTCACTGAAGC
GGGAAGGGACTGGCTGCTATTGGGCGAAGTGCCGGGGCAGGATCTCCTGTCATCTCACCTTGCTCCTGCC
GAGAAAGTATCCATCATGGCTGATGCAATGCGGCGGCTGCATACGCTTGATCCGGCTACCTGCCCATTCG
ACCACCAAGCGAAACATCGCATCGAGCGAGCACGTACTCGGATGGAAGCCGGTCTTGTCGATCAGGATGA
TCTGGACGAAGAGCATCAGGGGCTCGCGCCAGCCGAACTGTTCGCCAGGCTCAAGGCGCGCATGCCCGAC
GGCGAGGATCTCGTCGTGACCCATGGCGATGCCTGCTTGCCGAATATCATGGTGGAAAATGGCCGCTTTT
CTGGATTCATCGACTGTGGCCGGCTGGGTGTGGCGGACCGCTATCAGGACATAGCGTTGGCTACCCGTGA
TATTGCTGAAGAGCTTGGCGGCGAATGGGCTGACCGCTTCCTCGTGCTTTACGGTATCGCCGCTCCCGAT
TCGCAGCGCATCGCCTTCTATCGCCTTCTTGACGAGTTCTTCTGAGCGGGACTCTGGGGTTCGAAATGAC
CGACCAAGCGACGCCCAACCTGCCATCACGATGGCCGCAATAAAATATCTTTATTTTCATTACATCTGTG
TGTTGGTTTTTTGTGTGAATCGATAGCGATAAGGATCCGCGTATGGTGCACTCTCAGTACAATCTGCTCT
GATGCCGCATAGTTAAGCCAGCCCCGACACCCGCCAACACCCGCTGACGCGCCCTGACGGGCTTGTCTGC
TCCCGGCATCCGCTTACAGACAAGCTGTGACCGTCTCCGGGAGCTGCATGTGTCAGAGGTTTTCACCGTC
ATCACCGAAACGCGCGAGACGAAAGGGCCTCGTGATACGCCTATTTTTATAGGTTAATGTCATGATAATA
ATGGTTTCTTAGACGTCAGGTGGCACTTTTCGGGGAAATGTGCGCGGAACCCCTATTTGTTTATTTTTCT
AAATACATTCAAATATGTATCCGCTCATGAGACAATAACCCTGATAAATGCTTCAATAATATTGAAAAAG
GAAGAGTATGAGTATTCAACATTTCCGTGTCGCCCTTATTCCCTTTTTTGCGGCATTTTGCCTTCCTGTT
TTTGCTCACCCAGAAACGCTGGTGAAAGTAAAAGATGCTGAAGATCAGTTGGGTGCACGAGTGGGTTACA
TCGAACTGGATCTCAACAGCGGTAAGATCCTTGAGAGTTTTCGCCCCGAAGAACGTTTTCCAATGATGAG
CACTTTTAAAGTTCTGCTATGTGGCGCGGTATTATCCCGTATTGACGCCGGGCAAGAGCAACTCGGTCGC
CGCATACACTATTCTCAGAATGACTTGGTTGAGTACTCACCAGTCACAGAAAAGCATCTTACGGATGGCA
TGACAGTAAGAGAATTATGCAGTGCTGCCATAACCATGAGTGATAACACTGCGGCCAACTTACTTCTGAC
AACGATCGGAGGACCGAAGGAGCTAACCGCTTTTTTGCACAACATGGGGGATCATGTAACTCGCCTTGAT
CGTTGGGAACCGGAGCTGAATGAAGCCATACCAAACGACGAGCGTGACACCACGATGCCTGTAGCAATGG
CAACAACGTTGCGCAAACTATTAACTGGCGAACTACTTACTCTAGCTTCCCGGCAACAATTAATAGACTG
GATGGAGGCGGATAAAGTTGCAGGACCACTTCTGCGCTCGGCCCTTCCGGCTGGCTGGTTTATTGCTGAT
AAATCTGGAGCCGGTGAGCGTGGGTCTCGCGGTATCATTGCAGCACTGGGGCCAGATGGTAAGCCCTCCC
GTATCGTAGTTATCTACACGACGGGGAGTCAGGCAACTATGGATGAACGAAATAGACAGATCGCTGAGAT
AGGTGCCTCACTGATTAAGCATTGGTAACTGTCAGACCAAGTTTACTCATATATACTTTAGATTGATTTA
AAACTTCATTTTTAATTTAAAAGGATCTAGGTGAAGATCCTTTTTGATAATCTCATGACCAAAATCCCTT
AACGTGAGTTTTCGTTCCACTGAGCGTCAGACCCCGTAGAAAAGATCAAAGGATCTTCTTGAGATCCTTT
TTTTCTGCGCGTAATCTGCTGCTTGCAAACAAAAAAACCACCGCTACCAGCGGTGGTTTGTTTGCCGGAT
CAAGAGCTACCAACTCTTTTTCCGAAGGTAACTGGCTTCAGCAGAGCGCAGATACCAAATACTGTTCTTC
TAGTGTAGCCGTAGTTAGGCCACCACTTCAAGAACTCTGTAGCACCGCCTACATACCTCGCTCTGCTAAT
CCTGTTACCAGTGGCTGCTGCCAGTGGCGATAAGTCGTGTCTTACCGGGTTGGACTCAAGACGATAGTTA
CCGGATAAGGCGCAGCGGTCGGGCTGAACGGGGGGTTCGTGCACACAGCCCAGCTTGGAGCGAACGACCT
ACACCGAACTGAGATACCTACAGCGTGAGCTATGAGAAAGCGCCACGCTTCCCGAAGGGAGAAAGGCGGA
CAGGTATCCGGTAAGCGGCAGGGTCGGAACAGGAGAGCGCACGAGGGAGCTTCCAGGGGGAAACGCCTGG
TATCTTTATAGTCCTGTCGGGTTTCGCCACCTCTGACTTGAGCGTCGATTTTTGTGATGCTCGTCAGGGG
GGCGGAGCCTATGGAAAAACGCCAGCAACGCGGCCTTTTTACGGTTCCTGGCCTTTTGCTGGCCTTTTGC
TCACATGTTCTTTCCTGCGTTATCCCCTGATTCTGTGGATAACCGTATTACCGCCTTTGAGTGAGCTGAT
ACCGCTCGCCGCAGCCGAACGACCGAGCGCAGCGAGTCAGTGAGCGAGGAAGCGGAAGAGCGCCCAATAC
GCAAACCGCCTCTCCCCGCGCGTTGGCCGATTCATTAATGCAGAGCTTGCAATTCGCGCTTTTTCAATAT
TATTGAAGCATTTATCAGGGTTATTGTCTCATGAGCGGATACATATTTGAATGTATTTAGAAAAATAAAC
AAATAGGGGTTCCGCGCACATTTCCCCGAAAAGTGCCACCTGACGTCTAAGAAACCATTATTATCATGAC
ATTAACCTATAAAAATAGGCGTATTACGAGGCCCTTTCACGCATTAGATG
Features (pLannotate 1.2.2; 22 found; start..end, strand, type, name):
      6..309     +  enhancer       CMV enhancer: human cytomegalovirus immediate early enhancer
    310..513     +  promoter       CMV promoter: human cytomegalovirus (CMV) immediate early promoter
    558..1265    +  CDS            mCherry: mCherry is a basic (constitutively fluorescent) red fluorescent protein published in 2004, derived from Discosoma sp.. It is reported to be a very rapidly-maturing monomer with low acid sensitivity.
   1275..4202    +  CDS            ARHGEF2: ARHG2_HUMAN - Also known as KIAA0651, LFP40. Experimental evidence at protein level: Swiss-Prot protein existence level 1. Activates Rho-GTPases by promoting the exchange of GDP for GTP. May be involved in epithelial barrier permeability, cell motility and polarization, dendritic spine morphology, antigen presentation, leukemic cell differentiation, cell cycle regulation, innate immune response, and cancer. Binds Rac-GTPases, but does not seem to promote nucleotide exchange activity toward Rac-GTPases, which was uniquely reported in PubMed:9857026. May stimulate instead the cortical activity o
   4207..4231    -  protein_bind   attB2: mutant version of attB; recombination site for the Gateway® BP reaction BP Clonase™
   4264..4282    -  promoter       T7 promoter: promoter for bacteriophage T7 RNA polymerase
   4332..4416    +  CDS            large T antigen (fragment): large T antigen from SV40 (simian virus 40)
   4439..4573    +  polyA_signal   SV40 poly(A) signal: SV40 polyadenylation signal
   4578..4627    -  CDS            lacI (fragment): lac repressor; lacI; The lac repressor binds to the lac operator to inhibit transcription in E. coli. This inhibition can be relieved by adding lactose or isopropyl-β-D-thiogalactopyranoside (IPTG).
   4627..4694    +  CDS            lacZα (fragment): LacZα fragment of β-galactosidase; lacZ fragment
   4699..5127    +  rep_origin     f1 ori (sequence partly withheld): f1 bacteriophage origin of replication; arrow indicates direction of (+) strand synthesis
   5155..5206    -  misc_feature   bom (fragment): basis of mobility region from pBR322
   5271..5628    +  promoter       SV40 promoter: SV40 enhancer and early promoter
   5679..6470    +  CDS            neo: KKA2_KLEPN - Also known as kan, nptII. Experimental evidence at protein level: Swiss-Prot protein existence level 1. Resistance to kanamycin, neomycin, paromomycin, ribostamycin, butirosin and gentamicin B. From Klebsiella pneumoniae.
   6537..6585    +  polyA_signal   poly(A) signal: synthetic polyadenylation signal
   6605..6659    -  misc_feature   bom (fragment): basis of mobility region from pBR322
   6761..6796    -  CDS            rop (fragment): Rop protein, which maintains plasmids at low copy number; rop
   6891..6995    +  promoter       AmpR promoter: bla
   6996..7856    +  CDS            AmpR: β-lactamase; bla; confers resistance to ampicillin, carbenicillin, and related antibiotics
   8027..8615    +  rep_origin     ori: high-copy-number ColE1/pMB1/pBR322/pUC origin of replication
   8798..8851    +  CDS            lacI (fragment): lac repressor; lacI; The lac repressor binds to the lac operator to inhibit transcription in E. coli. This inhibition can be relieved by adding lactose or isopropyl-β-D-thiogalactopyranoside (IPTG).
   8867..8964    -  promoter       AmpR promoter: bla
