[The description below was written by a language model from this plasmid's Addgene catalogue record and pLannotate feature annotations shown in this document.]
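Description:
pDEST-mCherry-ARHGEF2 is a mammalian expression plasmid of about 9.1 kb that produces human ARHGEF2 (GEF-H1), a Rho-family guanine nucleotide exchange factor, fused at its N terminus to the monomeric red fluorescent protein mCherry. It was made by Gateway cloning: an LR reaction transferred the ARHGEF2 open reading frame from an ORFeome-library entry clone into the destination vector pDEST-N-term_mCherry, which supplies the tag. The annotated attB2 site immediately downstream of the insert is the scar of that recombination. An attB1 site is not annotated, although the short gap between the mCherry and ARHGEF2 coding regions is where the corresponding linker would be expected.

Expression is driven by the human cytomegalovirus immediate-early enhancer and promoter, with mCherry followed directly by the ARHGEF2 coding sequence and terminated by an SV40 polyadenylation signal. A separate cassette, consisting of the SV40 enhancer/early promoter, the neomycin phosphotransferase gene and a synthetic poly(A) signal, allows G418 selection of stably transfected mammalian cells. In bacteria the plasmid is maintained through a high-copy ColE1/pUC-type origin and selected with ampicillin via β-lactamase. An f1 origin is also present, along with a reverse-oriented T7 promoter and several small fragments (lacI, lacZα, rop, bom, SV40 large T antigen) that appear to be backbone remnants with no functional role.

The construct is suited to transient or stable expression of fluorescently labelled GEF-H1 for live or fixed-cell imaging of its localisation. The associated study concerned cell spreading and adhesion signalling on defined extracellular matrix compositions of varying stiffness, though the record does not detail the specific experiments in which the plasmid was used.
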