Addgene plasmid #207959: pDEST-mCherry-ARHGEF2
Purpose: Expression vector for ARHGEF2 (GEF-H1) with an N-terminal mCherry tag
Depositing lab: Johanna Ivaska. Publication: Defined extracellular matrix compositions support stiffness-insensitive cell spreading and adhesion signaling. Conway JRW, Isomursu A, Follain G, Harma V, Jou-Olle E, Pasquier N, Valimaki EPO, Rantala JK, Ivaska J. Proc Natl Acad Sci U S A. 2023 Oct 24;120(43):e2304288120. doi: 10.1073/pnas.2304288120. Epub 2023 Oct 16. PubMed 37844244.
Backbone
  Vector backbone: pDEST-N-term_mCherry
  Backbone manufacturer: A kind gift from Maria Vartiainen, University of Helsinki, Helsinki, Finland
  Backbone size w/o insert (bp): 7839
  Vector type: Mammalian Expression
  Selectable markers: Neomycin (select with G418)
Growth in bacteria
  Bacterial resistance: Ampicillin, 100 μg/mL
  Growth temperature: 37°C
  Growth strain: DH5alpha
  Copy number: High Copy
Gene/Insert
  Gene/Insert name: ARHGEF2 (alt name: GEF-H1)
  Species: H. sapiens (human)
  Insert size (bp): 2879
  GenBank ID: 9181
  Entrez Gene: ARHGEF2 (a.k.a. GEF, GEF-H1, GEFH1, LFP40, Lfc, NEDMHM, P40)
  Promoter: CMV
  Tag / fusion protein: mCherry (N terminal on backbone)
  Cloning method: Gateway Cloning
  Sequencing primers: 5′ CMV_F; 3′ SV40pA_R
Resource information
  A portion of this plasmid was derived from a plasmid made by: The entry clone pENTR221-ARHGEF2 was from the ORFeome library at the Genome Biology Unit core facility, supported by HiLIFE and the Faculty of Medicine, University of Helsinki, and Biocenter Finland. This was used for the LR reaction with the pDEST-N-term_mCherry to generate the submitted plasmid, pDEST-mCherry-ARHGEF2.
Terms and licenses: Academic/Nonprofit Terms; Industry Terms: Not Available to Industry
How to cite: pDEST-mCherry-ARHGEF2 was a gift from Johanna Ivaska (Addgene plasmid # 207959 ; http://n2t.net/addgene:207959 ; RRID:Addgene_207959)
